Addgene plasmid #206803: pBT009.119.DA9
Purpose: Expresses DA9 scRNA for activation of pDA303
Depositing lab: James Carothers. Depositing organization: University of Washington. Publication: Engineering activatable promoters for scalable and multi-input CRISPRa/i circuits. Alba Burbano D, Cardiff RAL, Tickman BI, Kiattisewee C, Maranas CJ, Zalatan JG, Carothers JM. Proc Natl Acad Sci U S A. 2023 Jul 25;120(30):e2220358120. doi: 10.1073/pnas.2220358120. Epub 2023 Jul 18. PubMed 37463216.
Backbone
  Vector backbone: ColE1
Growth in bacteria
  Bacterial resistance: Ampicillin, 100 μg/mL
  Growth temperature: 30°C
  Growth strain: DH5alpha
  Copy number: High Copy
Gene/Insert
  Gene/Insert name: DA9 scRNA (alt name: TGCAGCCACGTGTGAGAGTT)
  Species: Synthetic
  Promoter: J23119
  Cloning method: Unknown
  Sequencing primers: 5′ n/a
Terms and licenses: Academic/Nonprofit Terms; Industry Terms: Not Available to Industry
How to cite: pBT009.119.DA9 was a gift from James Carothers (Addgene plasmid # 206803 ; http://n2t.net/addgene:206803 ; RRID:Addgene_206803)
