[The description below was written by a language model from this plasmid's Addgene catalogue record and pLannotate feature annotations shown in this document.]
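Description:
pBT009.119.DA9 is a small (about 3.1 kb) high-copy bacterial plasmid that expresses a single synthetic scaffold RNA (scRNA), designated DA9, for CRISPR-based transcriptional activation in bacteria. It replicates from a ColE1/pMB1-type origin and is selected with ampicillin through the β-lactamase gene (AmpR) driven by its native bla promoter.

The payload is a compact RNA expression cassette. The strong constitutive synthetic promoter J23119, here in the variant ending in a SpeI site, sits just upstream of a roughly 20-nt gap that is consistent with the DA9 targeting spacer. This is followed by the Streptococcus pyogenes Cas9 guide RNA scaffold, annotated as a fragment, which runs directly into an MS2 stem loop. This arrangement is what makes the transcript an scRNA rather than an ordinary guide. The spacer and scaffold direct a Cas9-type protein to the target DNA, while the MS2 hairpin recruits an effector fused to the MS2 coat protein, typically a transcriptional activator in CRISPRa systems. Neither the Cas9 protein nor the MS2-fused effector is encoded on this plasmid, so both must be supplied from other constructs.

The stated purpose is to activate pDA303, a companion construct that presumably carries the engineered promoter matching the DA9 target site, although the record gives no details about it. The plasmid comes from work on activatable promoters for multi-input CRISPRa/i circuits. The annotation also picks up short fragments of the lambda O replication protein and of a tetracycline resistance gene. These are partial and appear to be non-functional backbone remnants.
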