Features (pLannotate 1.2.2; 8 found; start..end, strand, type, name):
    620..724     -  promoter       AmpR promoter: bla
    826..1134    +  CDS            O (fragment): VRPO_LAMBD - Protein inferred from homology: Swiss-Prot protein existence level 3. Necessary for the bidirectional replication of DNA. It interacts with the ori (origin of replication) region of the genome during the initiation of replication. From Escherichia phage lambda (Bacteriophage lambda).
   1332..1366    +  promoter       J23119(SpeI) promoter: bacterial promoter (Registry of Standard Biological Parts BBa J23119) modified to end with an SpeI site
   1387..1451    +  misc_RNA       gRNA scaffold (fragment): guide RNA scaffold for the Streptococcus pyogenes CRISPR/Cas9 system
   1450..1468    +  misc_RNA       MS2 stem loop: stem loop that binds the bacteriophage MS2 coat protein
   1814..1946    +  CDS            TcR (fragment): tetracycline efflux protein; tet; confers resistance to tetracycline
   2126..2714    -  rep_origin     ori: high-copy-number ColE1/pMB1/pBR322/pUC origin of replication
   2885..619     -  CDS            AmpR (across the origin): β-lactamase; bla; confers resistance to ampicillin, carbenicillin, and related antibiotics
>Addgene plasmid #206803 | pBT009.119.DA9 | addgene full sequence | sequence record 409071 | Addgene NGS Result
CTATTAATTGTTGCCGGGAAGCTAGAGTAAGTAGTTCGCCAGTTAATAGTTTGCGCAACGTTGTTGCCAT
TGCTACAGGCATCGTGGTGTCACGCTCGTCGTTTGGTATGGCTTCATTCAGCTCCGGTTCCCAACGATCA
AGGCGAGTTACATGATCCCCCATGTTGTGCAAAAAAGCGGTTAGCTCCTTCGGTCCTCCGATCGTTGTCA
GAAGTAAGTTGGCCGCAGTGTTATCACTCATGGTTATGGCAGCACTGCATAATTCTCTTACTGTCATGCC
ATCCGTAAGATGCTTTTCTGTGACTGGTGAGTACTCAACCAAGTCATTCTGAGAATAGTGTATGCGGCGA
CCGAGTTGCTCTTGCCCGGCGTCAACACGGGATAATACCGCGCCACATAGCAGAACTTTAAAAGTGCTCA
TCATTGGAAAACGTTCTTCGGGGCGAAAACTCTCAAGGATCTTACCGCTGTTGAGATCCAGTTCGATGTA
ACCCACTCGTGCACCCAACTGATCTTCAGCATCTTTTACTTTCACCAGCGTTTCTGGGTGAGCAAAAACA
GGAAGGCAAAATGCCGCAAAAAAGGGAATAAGGGCGACACGGAAATGTTGAATACTCATACTCTTCCTTT
TTCAATATTATTGAAGCATTTATCAGGGTTATTGTCTCATGAGCGGATACATATTTGAATGTATTTAGAA
AAATAAACAAATAGGGGTTCCGCGCACATTTCCCCGAAAAGTGCCACCTGACGTCTAAGAAACCATTATT
ATCATGACATTAACCTATAAAAATAGGCGTATCACGAGGCCCTTTCGTCTTCAAGAATTCTGGCGAATCC
TCTGACCAGCCAGAAAACGACCTTTCTGTGGTGAAACCGGATGCTGCAATTCAGAGCGCCAGCAAGTGGG
GGACAGCAGAAGACCTGACCGCCGCAGAGTGGATGTTTGACATGGTGAAGACTATCGCACCATCAGCCAG
AAAACCGAATTTTGCTGGGTGGGCTAACGATATCCGCCTGATGCGTGAACGTGACGGACGTAACCACCGC
GACATGTGTGTGCTGTTCCGCTGGGCATGCCAGGACAACTTCTGGTCCGGTAACGTGCTGAGCCCGGCCA
AGCTTAGCCCGAAAAGTTCCACCTGTGGCAATTCCGACGTCGCCTACGGTATCCACCGGAGACCTATGGC
AGCCTCCGGCCGTCATAGGACACCTTTGGTTGCCAAGGGTGACCTATGGTGACCATGGGCCACCACGGGC
GACCTCAGGTATCCTGCGGTGTCCTGCGGTTACCAAAGGCGTCCTTTGGGTTCCACCGGATACCTCCGGA
CTTGACAGCTAGCTCAGTCCTAGGTATAATACTAGTTGCAGCCACGTGTGAGAGTTGTTTTAGAGCTAGA
AATAGCAAGTTAAAATAAGGCTAGTCCGTTATCAACTTGAAAAAGTGGCACATGAGGATCACCCATGTGC
TTTTTTTAACGCATGAGAAAGCCCCCGGAAGATCACCTTCCGGGGGCTTTTTTATTGCGCGGATCCTTAC
TCCGTCGACAAGCTTGCGGCCGCACTCGAGGAATTCCGACTCAATTAGTTCAGTCAGTTTCAGGATATTA
GTCATCTCTACATTGATTATGAGTATTCAGAAATTCCTTAAATATTCTGACAAATGCTCTTTCCCTAAAC
TCCCCCCATAAAAAAACCCGCCGAAGCGGGTTTTTACGTTATTTGCGGATTAACGATTACTCGTTATCAG
AACCGCCCAGACCTGCGTTCAGCAGTTCTGCCAGGCTGGCAGATGCGTCTTCCGGAATTGATCCGTCGAC
CGATGCCCTTGAGAGCCTTCAACCCAGTCAGCTCCTTCCGGTGGGCGCGGGGCATGACTATCGTCGCCGC
ACTTATGACTGTCTTCTTTATCATGCAACTCGTAGGACAGGTGCCGGCAGCGCTCTTCCGCTTCCTCGCT
CACTGACTCGCTGCGCTCGGTCGTTCGGCTGCGGCGAGCGGTATCAGCTCACTCAAAGGCGGTAATACGG
TTATCCACAGAATCAGGGGATAACGCAGGAAAGAACATGTGAGCAAAAGGCCAGCAAAAGGCCAGGAACC
GTAAAAAGGCCGCGTTGCTGGCGTTTTTCCATAGGCTCCGCCCCCCTGACGAGCATCACAAAAATCGACG
CTCAAGTCAGAGGTGGCGAAACCCGACAGGACTATAAAGATACCAGGCGTTTCCCCCTGGAAGCTCCCTC
GTGCGCTCTCCTGTTCCGACCCTGCCGCTTACCGGATACCTGTCCGCCTTTCTCCCTTCGGGAAGCGTGG
CGCTTTCTCATAGCTCACGCTGTAGGTATCTCAGTTCGGTGTAGGTCGTTCGCTCCAAGCTGGGCTGTGT
GCACGAACCCCCCGTTCAGCCCGACCGCTGCGCCTTATCCGGTAACTATCGTCTTGAGTCCAACCCGGTA
AGACACGACTTATCGCCACTGGCAGCAGCCACTGGTAACAGGATTAGCAGAGCGAGGTATGTAGGCGGTG
CTACAGAGTTCTTGAAGTGGTGGCCTAACTACGGCTACACTAGAAGAACAGTATTTGGTATCTGCGCTCT
GCTGAAGCCAGTTACCTTCGGAAAAAGAGTTGGTAGCTCTTGATCCGGCAAACAAACCACCGCTGGTAGC
GGTGGTTTTTTTGTTTGCAAGCAGCAGATTACGCGCAGAAAAAAAGGATCTCAAGAAGATCCTTTGATCT
TTTCTACGGGGTCTGACGCTCAGTGGAACGAAAACTCACGTTAAGGGATTTTGGTCATGAGATTATCAAA
AAGGATCTTCACCTAGATCCTTTTAAATTAAAAATGAAGTTTTAAATCAATCTAAAGTATATATGAGTAA
ACTTGGTCTGACAGTTACCAATGCTTAATCAGTGAGGCACCTATCTCAGCGATCTGTCTATTTCGTTCAT
CCATAGTTGCCTGACTCCCCGTCGTGTAGATAACTACGATACGGGAGGGCTTACCATCTGGCCCCAGTGC
TGCAATGATACCGCGAGACCCACGCTCACCGGCTCCAGATTTATCAGCAATAAACCAGCCAGCCGGAAGG
GCCGAGCGCAGAAGTGGTCCTGCAACTTTATCCGCCTCCATCCAGT
